>Addgene plasmid #207488 | pIG-748_HA-GD2-28z_CAR_BATF | addgene full sequence | sequence record 412286 | Addgene NGS Result
GAAGATCCTTTGATCTTTTCTACGGGGTCTGACGCTCAGTGGAACGAAAACTCACGTTAAGGGATTTTGG
TCATGAGATTATCAAAAAGGATCTTCACCTAGATCCTTTTAAATTAAAAATGAAGTTTTAAATCAATCTA
AAGTATATATGAGTAAACTTGGTCTGACAGTTACCAATGCTTAATCAGTGAGGCACCTATCTCAGCGATC
TGTCTATTTCGTTCATCCATAGTTGCCTGACTCCCCGTCGTGTAGATAACTACGATACGGGAGGGCTTAC
CATCTGGCCCCAGTGCTGCAATGATACCGCGAGACCCACGCTCACCGGCTCCAGATTTATCAGCAATAAA
CCAGCCAGCCGGAAGGGCCGAGCGCAGAAGTGGTCCTGCAACTTTATCCGCCTCCATCCAGTCTATTAAT
TGTTGCCGGGAAGCTAGAGTAAGTAGTTCGCCAGTTAATAGTTTGCGCAACGTTGTTGCCATTGCTACAG
GCATCGTGGTGTCACGCTCGTCGTTTGGTATGGCTTCATTCAGCTCCGGTTCCCAACGATCAAGGCGAGT
TACATGATCCCCCATGTTGTGCAAAAAAGCGGTTAGCTCCTTCGGTCCTCCGATCGTTGTCAGAAGTAAG
TTGGCCGCAGTGTTATCACTCATGGTTATGGCAGCACTGCATAATTCTCTTACTGTCATGCCATCCGTAA
GATGCTTTTCTGTGACTGGTGAGTACTCAACCAAGTCATTCTGAGAATAGTGTATGCGGCGACCGAGTTG
CTCTTGCCCGGCGTCAATACGGGATAATACCGCGCCACATAGCAGAACTTTAAAAGTGCTCATCATTGGA
AAACGTTCTTCGGGGCGAAAACTCTCAAGGATCTTACCGCTGTTGAGATCCAGTTCGATGTAACCCACTC
GTGCACCCAACTGATCTTCAGCATCTTTTACTTTCACCAGCGTTTCTGGGTGAGCAAAAACAGGAAGGCA
AAATGCCGCAAAAAAGGGAATAAGGGCGACACGGAAATGTTGAATACTCATACTCTTCCTTTTTCAATAT
TATTGAAGCATTTATCAGGGTTATTGTCTCATGAGCGGATACATATTTGAATGTATTTAGAAAAATAAAC
AAATAGGGGTTCCGCGCACATTTCCCCGAAAAGTGCCACCTGACGTCTAAGAAACCATTATTATCATGAC
ATTAACCTATAAAAATAGGCGTATCACGAGGCCCTTTCGTCTCGCGCGTTTCGGTGATGACGGTGAAAAC
CTCTGACACATGCAGCTCCCGGAGACGGTCACAGCTTGTCTGTAAGCGGATGCCGGGAGCAGACAAGCCC
GTCAGGGCGCGTCAGCGGGTGTTGGCGGGTGTCGGGGCTGGCTTAACTATGCGGCATCAGAGCAGATTGT
ACTGAGAGTGCACCATATGCGGTGTGAAATACCGCACAGATGCGTAAGGAGAAAATACCGCATCAGGCGC
CATTCGCCATTCAGGCTGCGCAACTGTTGGGAAGGGCGATCGGTGCGGGCCTCTTCGCTATTACGCCAGC
TGGCGAAAGGGGGATGTGCTGCAAGGCGATTAAGTTGGGTAACGCCAGGGTTTTCCCAGTCACGACGTTG
TAAAACGACGGCCAGTGAATTCGAGCTCGGTACCCTTTCAGGTTTCCTTGAGTGGCAGGCCAGGCCTGGC
CGTGAACGTTCACTGAAATCATGGCCTCTTGGCCAAGATTGATAGCTTGTGCCTGTCCCTGAGTCCCAGT
CCATCACGAGCAGCTGGTTTCTAAGATGCTATTTCCCGTATAAAGCATGAGCACGTGCATTCGCACGCCC
ACAGAGCCCCGCCCTTGTCCATCACTGGCATCTGGACTCCAGCCTGGGTTGGGGCAAAGAGGGAAATGAG
ATCATGTCCTAACCCTGATCCTCTTGTCCCACAGATATCCAGAACCCTGACCCTGCCGGATCGGGTGGGA
CTAGTGGCGGCGGTGGGTCAGGAGGACAGTGCACCAACTATGCGCTGCTGAAACTGGCGGGCGATGTGGA
AAGCAACCCGGGCCCGATGCCTCACAGCTCCGACAGCAGTGACTCCAGCTTCAGCCGCTCTCCTCCCCCT
GGCAAACAGGACTCATCTGATGATGTGAGAAGAGTTCAGAGGAGGGAGAAAAATCGTATTGCCGCCCAGA
AGAGCCGACAGAGGCAGACACAGAAGGCCGACACCCTGCACCTGGAGAGCGAAGACCTGGAGAAACAGAA
CGCGGCTCTACGCAAGGAGATCAAGCAGCTCACAGAGGAACTGAAGTACTTCACGTCGGTGCTGAACAGC
CACGAGCCCCTGTGCTCGGTGCTGGCCGCCAGCACGCCCTCGCCCCCCGAGGTGGTGTACAGCGCCCACG
CATTCCACCAACCTCATGTCAGCTCCCCGCGCTTCCAGCCCAGGGCTAAGAGAGGTTCAGGATCTGGCGG
GGGCTCAGGGGGAGGAACCGGTGCTGGAAGTGGTGAGGGCAGGGGATCTCTCCTTACTTGTGGCGACGTG
GAGGAGAACCCCGGCCCCATGGAATTCGGCCTGAGCTGGCTGTTCCTGGTGGCCATCCTGAAGGGCGTGC
AGTGCAGCAGAGACATCCTGCTGACCCAGACCCCTCTGAGCCTGCCTGTGTCTCTGGGCGATCAGGCCAG
CATCAGCTGCAGATCCAGCCAGAGCCTGGTGCACCGGAACGGCAACACCTACCTGCACTGGTATCTGCAG
AAGCCCGGCCAGAGCCCCAAGCTGCTGATCCACAAGGTGTCCAACCGGTTCAGCGGCGTGCCCGACAGAT
TTTCTGGCAGCGGCTCCGGCACCGACTTCACCCTGAAGATCAGCCGGGTGGAAGCCGAGGACCTGGGCGT
GTACTTCTGCAGCCAGTCCACCCACGTGCCCCCCCTGACATTTGGCGCCGGAACAAAGCTGGAACTGAAG
GGGGGAGGCGGATCTGGCGGCGGAGGAAGTGGCGGAGGGGGATCTGAAGTGAAGCTGCAGCAGTCCGGCC
CCAGCCTGGTGGAACCTGGCGCCTCTGTGATGATCTCCTGCAAGGCCAGCGGCAGCTCCTTCACCGGCTA
CAACATGAACTGGGTGCGCCAGAACATCGGCAAGAGCCTGGAATGGATCGGCGCCATCGACCCCTACTAC
GGCGGCACCAGCTACAACCAGAAGTTCAAGGGCAGAGCCACCCTGACCGTGGACAAGAGCAGCAGCACCG
CCTACATGCACCTGAAGTCCCTGACCAGCGAGGACAGCGCCGTGTACTACTGCGTGTCCGGCATGAAGTA
CTGGGGCCAGGGCACAAGCGTGACCGTGTCTAGCGCCAAGACCACCCCCCCTAGCGTGTACGGAAGAGTG
ACAGTGTCCTCTGCCGAGCCCAAGAGCTGCGACAAGACCCACACCTGTCCCCCTTGTCCTGCCCCTCCTG
TTGCAGGCCCTTCCGTGTTCCTGTTCCCCCCAAAGCCCAAGGACACACTGATGATCAGCAGAACCCCCGA
AGTGACCTGCGTGGTGGTGGACGTGTCCCACGAGGACCCAGAAGTGAAGTTCAATTGGTACGTGGACGGC
GTGGAAGTGCACAACGCCAAGACAAAGCCCAGAGAGGAACAGTACCAAAGCACCTACCGGGTGGTGTCCG
TGCTGACCGTGCTGCATCAGGATTGGCTGAACGGCAAAGAGTACAAGTGCAAAGTGTCCAACAAGGCCCT
GCCTGCCCCCATCGAGAAAACCATCAGCAAGGCCAAGGGCCAGCCCCGCGAACCCCAGGTGTACACACTG
CCCCCTAGCAGGGACGAGCTGACCAAGAACCAGGTGTCCCTGACATGCCTCGTGAAGGGCTTCTACCCCT
CCGATATCGCCGTGGAATGGGAGAGCAACGGCCAGCCCGAGAACAACTACAAGACAACCCCTCCCGTGCT
GGACAGCGACGGCTCATTCTTCCTGTACAGCAAGCTGACAGTGGATAAGTCCCGGTGGCAGCAGGGCAAC
GTGTTCAGCTGCTCCGTGATGCACGAGGCCCTGCACAACCACTACACCCAGAAAAGCCTGTCCCTGAGCC
CCGGCAAGAAGGACCCCAAAGCGGCCGCAATTGAAGTTATGTATCCTCCTCCTTACCTAGACAATGAGAA
GAGCAATGGAACCATTATCCATGTGAAAGGGAAACACCTTTGTCCAAGTCCCCTATTTCCCGGACCTTCT
AAGCCCTTTTGGGTGCTGGTGGTGGTTGGGGGAGTCCTGGCTTGCTATAGCTTGCTAGTAACAGTGGCCT
TTATTATTTTCTGGGTGAGGAGTAAGAGGAGCAGGCTCCTGCACAGTGACTACATGAACATGACTCCCCG
CCGCCCCGGGCCCACCCGCAAGCATTACCAGCCCTATGCCCCACCACGCGACTTCGCAGCCTATCGCTCC
AGAGTGAAGTTCAGCAGGAGCGCAGACGCCCCCGCGTACCAGCAGGGCCAGAACCAGCTCTATAACGAGC
TCAATCTAGGACGAAGAGAGGAGTACGATGTTTTGGACAAGAGACGTGGCCGGGACCCTGAGATGGGGGG
AAAGCCGAGAAGGAAGAACCCTCAGGAAGGCCTGTACAATGAACTGCAGAAAGATAAGATGGCGGAGGCC
TACAGTGAGATTGGGATGAAAGGCGAGCGCCGGAGGGGCAAGGGGCACGATGGCCTTTACCAGGGTCTCA
GTACAGCCACCAAGGACACCTACGACGCCCTTCACATGCAGGCCCTGCCCCCTCGCCGGGCCAAGCGGTC
CGGATCCGGAGCCACCAACTTCAGCCTGCTGAAGCAGGCCGGCGACGTGGAGGAGAACCCCGGCCCCGCG
GTGTACCAGCTGAGAGACTCTAAATCCAGTGACAAGTCTGTCTGCCTATTCACCGATTTTGATTCTCAAA
CAAATGTGTCACAAAGTAAGGATTCTGATGTGTATATCACAGACAAAACTGTGCTAGACATGAGGTCTAT
GGACTTCAAGAGCAACAGTGCTGTGGCCTGGAGCAACAAATCTGACTTTGCATGTGCAAACGCCTTCAAC
AACAGCATTATTCCAGAAGACACCTTCTTCCCCAGCCCAGGTAAGGGCAGCTTTGGTGCCTTCGCAGGCT
GTTTCCTTGCTTCAGGAATGGCCAGGGGATCCTCTAGAGTCGACCTGCAGGCATGCAAGCTTGGCGTAAT
CATGGTCATAGCTGTTTCCTGTGTGAAATTGTTATCCGCTCACAATTCCACACAACATACGAGCCGGAAG
CATAAAGTGTAAAGCCTGGGGTGCCTAATGAGTGAGCTAACTCACATTAATTGCGTTGCGCTCACTGCCC
GCTTTCCAGTCGGGAAACCTGTCGTGCCAGCTGCATTAATGAATCGGCCAACGCGCGGGGAGAGGCGGTT
TGCGTATTGGGCGCTCTTCCGCTTCCTCGCTCACTGACTCGCTGCGCTCGGTCGTTCGGCTGCGGCGAGC
GGTATCAGCTCACTCAAAGGCGGTAATACGGTTATCCACAGAATCAGGGGATAACGCAGGAAAGAACATG
TGAGCAAAAGGCCAGCAAAAGGCCAGGAACCGTAAAAAGGCCGCGTTGCTGGCGTTTTTCCATAGGCTCC
GCCCCCCTGACGAGCATCACAAAAATCGACGCTCAAGTCAGAGGTGGCGAAACCCGACAGGACTATAAAG
ATACCAGGCGTTTCCCCCTGGAAGCTCCCTCGTGCGCTCTCCTGTTCCGACCCTGCCGCTTACCGGATAC
CTGTCCGCCTTTCTCCCTTCGGGAAGCGTGGCGCTTTCTCATAGCTCACGCTGTAGGTATCTCAGTTCGG
TGTAGGTCGTTCGCTCCAAGCTGGGCTGTGTGCACGAACCCCCCGTTCAGCCCGACCGCTGCGCCTTATC
CGGTAACTATCGTCTTGAGTCCAACCCGGTAAGACACGACTTATCGCCACTGGCAGCAGCCACTGGTAAC
AGGATTAGCAGAGCGAGGTATGTAGGCGGTGCTACAGAGTTCTTGAAGTGGTGGCCTAACTACGGCTACA
CTAGAAGAACAGTATTTGGTATCTGCGCTCTGCTGAAGCCAGTTACCTTCGGAAAAAGAGTTGGTAGCTC
TTGATCCGGCAAACAAACCACCGCTGGTAGCGGTGGTTTTTTTGTTTGCAAGCAGCAGATTACGCGCAGA
AAAAAAGGATCTCAA
Features (pLannotate 1.2.2; 17 found; start..end, strand, type, name):
    171..1031    -  CDS            AmpR: β-lactamase; bla; confers resistance to ampicillin, carbenicillin, and related antibiotics
   1032..1136    -  promoter       AmpR promoter: bla
   1231..1266    +  CDS            rop (fragment): Rop protein, which maintains plasmids at low copy number; rop
   1368..1467    +  misc_feature   bom (fragment): basis of mobility region from pBR322
   1473..1630    -  CDS            lacZα (fragment): LacZα fragment of β-galactosidase; lacZ fragment
   2047..2421    +  CDS            BATF: BATF_HUMAN - Experimental evidence at protein level: Swiss-Prot protein existence level 1. AP-1 family transcription factor that controls the differentiation of lineage-specific cells in the immune system: specifically mediates the differentiation of T-helper 17 cells (Th17), follicular T-helper cells (TfH), CD8(+) dendritic cells and class- switch recombination (CSR) in B-cells. Acts via the formation of a heterodimer with JUNB that recognizes and binds DNA sequence 5'- TGA[CG]TCA-3'. The BATF-JUNB heterodimer also forms a complex with IRF4 (or IRF8) in immune cells, leading to recognition of
   2602..2940    +  CDS            KV2A7_MOUSE: Experimental evidence at protein level: Swiss-Prot protein existence level 1. From Mus musculus (Mouse).
   2986..4068    +  CDS            IGG1_HUMAN (fragment): Experimental evidence at protein level: Swiss-Prot protein existence level 1. Immunoglobulins, also known as antibodies, are membrane-bound or secreted glycoproteins produced by B lymphocytes. In the recognition phase of humoral immunity, the membrane-bound immunoglobulins serve as receptors which, upon binding of a specific antigen, trigger the clonal expansion and differentiation of B lymphocytes into immunoglobulins- secreting plasma cells. Secreted immunoglobulins mediate the effector phase of humoral immunity, which results in the elimination of bound antigens (PubMed:22158414, PubMed:201
   4090..4410    +  CDS            CD28 (fragment): CD28_HUMAN - Experimental evidence at protein level: Swiss-Prot protein existence level 1. Involved in T-cell activation, the induction of cell proliferation and cytokine production and promotion of T-cell survival. Enhances the production of IL4 and IL10 in T-cells in conjunction with TCR/CD3 ligation and CD40L costimulation (PubMed:8617933). Isoform 3 enhances CD40L-mediated activation of NF-kappa-B and kinases MAPK8 and PAK2 in T-cells (PubMed:15067037). From Homo sapiens (Human).
   4411..4746    +  CDS            CD247 (fragment): CD3Z_HUMAN - Also known as CD3Z, T3Z, TCRZ. Experimental evidence at protein level: Swiss-Prot protein existence level 1. Part of the TCR-CD3 complex present on T-lymphocyte cell surface that plays an essential role in adaptive immune response. When antigen presenting cells (APCs) activate T-cell receptor (TCR), TCR- mediated signals are transmitted across the cell membrane by the CD3 chains CD3D, CD3E, CD3G and CD3Z. All CD3 chains contain immunoreceptor tyrosine-based activation motifs (ITAMs) in their cytoplasmic domain. Upon TCR engagement, these motifs become phosphorylated by Src family
   4813..5079    +  CDS            TRAC (fragment): TRAC_HUMAN - Also known as TCRA. Experimental evidence at protein level: Swiss-Prot protein existence level 1. Constant region of T cell receptor (TR) alpha chain (PubMed:24600447). Alpha-beta T cell receptors are antigen specific receptors which are essential to the immune response and are present on the cell surface of T lymphocytes. Recognize peptide-major histocompatibility (MH) (pMH) complexes that are displayed by antigen presenting cells (APC), a prerequisite for efficient T cell adaptive immunity against pathogens (PubMed:25493333). Binding of alpha-beta TR to pMH complex initiates TR-
   5135..5172    +  misc_feature   MCS (fragment): pUC18/19 multiple cloning site
   5209..5225    -  protein_bind   lac operator: The lac repressor binds to the lac operator to inhibit transcription in E. coli. This inhibition can be relieved by adding lactose or isopropyl-β-D-thiogalactopyranoside (IPTG). lac repressor encoded by lacI
   5233..5263    -  promoter       lac promoter: promoter for the E. coli lac operon
   5278..5299    -  protein_bind   CAP binding site: CAP binding activates transcription in the presence of cAMP. E. coli catabolite activator protein
   5312..5404    -  CDS            lacI (fragment): lac repressor; lacI; The lac repressor binds to the lac operator to inhibit transcription in E. coli. This inhibition can be relieved by adding lactose or isopropyl-β-D-thiogalactopyranoside (IPTG).
   5587..6175    -  rep_origin     ori: high-copy-number ColE1/pMB1/pBR322/pUC origin of replication
