[The description below was written by a language model from this plasmid's Addgene catalogue record and pLannotate feature annotations shown in this document.]
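Description:
pIG-748_HA-GD2-28z_CAR_BATF is a 6.2 kb pUC19-based plasmid that serves as a source of homology-directed repair (HDR) template for non-viral, CRISPR-mediated knock-in at the TRAC locus of human T cells. It is not itself an expression vector for mammalian cells. It is propagated in E. coli at high copy through the ColE1/pUC origin and selected with ampicillin via the β-lactamase gene and its promoter. Remnants of the pUC19 backbone (lacZα fragment, lac promoter and operator, CAP site, partial multiple cloning site) flank the Gibson-assembled insert.

The payload is a single sense-oriented array of coding segments. It begins with the human BATF open reading frame, an AP-1 family transcription factor, followed by the HA-GD2-28z chimeric antigen receptor. The annotated CAR parts are a mouse kappa light-chain variable region, then a long segment matching human IgG1. This segment presumably covers the heavy-chain variable portion of the binder plus an Fc-derived spacer, although the annotation does not resolve this. Next come a CD28 fragment, consistent with the "28" costimulatory module, and the CD3ζ (CD247) signalling domain. A TRAC fragment lies downstream and is consistent with a right homology arm. The unannotated stretch upstream of BATF may hold the left arm.

No mammalian promoter, polyadenylation signal or self-cleaving peptide is annotated, so the record does not state how the two proteins are separated or transcribed. Knock-in designs of this type generally rely on the endogenous TRAC regulatory context. The associated work concerns pooled discovery of synthetic knock-in sequences for programming durable T cell therapies, with BATF here paired with the GD2-directed CAR.
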