Addgene plasmid #207488: pIG-748_HA-GD2-28z_CAR_BATF
Purpose: This plasmid can be used to generate HDR templates for non-viral knockin into the TRAC locus of human T cells.
Depositing lab: Alexander Marson. Depositing organization: J. David Gladstone Institutes. Publication: Modular pooled discovery of synthetic knockin sequences to program durable cell therapies. Blaeschke F, Chen YY, Apathy R, Daniel B, Chen AY, Chen PA, Sandor K, Zhang W, Li Z, Mowery CT, Yamamoto TN, Nyberg WA, To A, Yu R, Bueno R, Kim MC, Schmidt R, Goodman DB, Feuchtinger T, Eyquem J, Jimmie Ye C, Carnevale J, Satpathy AT, Shifrut E, Roth TL, Marson A. Cell. 2023 Sep 14;186(19):4216-4234.e33. doi: 10.1016/j.cell.2023.08.013. PubMed 37714135.
Backbone
  Vector backbone: PUC19
  Vector type: CRISPR
Growth in bacteria
  Bacterial resistance: Ampicillin, 100 μg/mL
  Growth temperature: 37°C
  Growth strain: NEB Stable
  Copy number: High Copy
Gene/Insert
  Gene/Insert name: BATF, HA-GD2-28z_CAR
  Species: H. sapiens (human)
  Entrez Gene: BATF (a.k.a. B-ATF, BATF1, SFA-2, SFA2)
  Cloning method: Gibson Cloning
Resource information
  A portion of this plasmid was derived from a plasmid made by: HA-GD2-28z CAR sequence was provided by Crystal Mackall/Robbie Majzner.
Terms and licenses: Academic/Nonprofit Terms; Industry Terms: Not Available to Industry
Depositor comments: Please visit https://doi.org/10.1101/2022.07.27.501186 for bioRxiv preprint.
How to cite: pIG-748_HA-GD2-28z_CAR_BATF was a gift from Alexander Marson (Addgene plasmid # 207488 ; http://n2t.net/addgene:207488 ; RRID:Addgene_207488)
